>Addgene plasmid #232032 | pGEM-7zf(+)_mmSRA1 | addgene full sequence | sequence record 467875 | Addgene NGS Result
ATGAGCGGATACATATTTGAATGTATTTAGAAAAATAAACAAATAGGGGTTCCGCGCACATTTCCCCGAA
AAGTGCCACCTGATGCGGTGTGAAATACCGCACAGATGCGTAAGGAGAAAATACCGCATCAGGAAATTGT
AAGCGTTAATATTTTGTTAAAATTCGCGTTAAATTTTTGTTAAATCAGCTCATTTTTTAACCAATAGGCC
GAAATCGGCAAAATCCCTTATAAATCAAAAGAATAGACCGAGATAGGGT
[37 nt withheld, positions 260-296]
AAAGAACGTGGACTCCAACGTCAAAGG
[49 nt withheld, positions 324-372]
T
[91 nt withheld, positions 374-464]
G
[124 nt withheld, positions 466-589]
CCATTCGCCATTCAGGCTGCGCAACTGTTGGGAAGGGCGATCGGTGCGGGCCTCTTCGCTATTACGCCAG
CTGGCGAAAGGGGGATGTGCTGCAAGGCGATTAAGTTGGGTAACGCCAGGGTTTTCCCAGTCACGACGTT
GTAAAACGACGGCCAGTGAATTGTAATACGACTCACTATAGGGCGAATTGGGCCCGACGTCGCATGCTCC
TCTAGACTCGAGGAATTCCAATTCTCCTACGGGCTCCAGACTCAGACTGGTGGACCCAAACGCACTCCCC
TTACTAAGAGGGTCGCGGCCCCACAGGATGGATCCCCTAGAGCCCCAGAAACTTCTGGACCACCTCCAGT
GGATCATCCACCTCCTTCAAGTAAGGCTTCCAGGCCTCCGCCCATGGGGAGCTGTCCTGCTACTGGTGTG
GAGCCCCCAAGTTCCCCAGTCATTGAGTCTGAAACTCTGATAGAAGACGTGCTGAGACCTCTGGAACAGG
CATTGGAGGACTGCCATGGTCACACAAAGAAACAGGTATGTGATGATATCAGCCGACGCTTGGCGCTGCT
TCGAGAACAGTGGGCTGGAGGGAAGTTGTCAATACCTGTAAAGAAGAGGATGGCACTGCTAGTGCAAGAA
CTTTTACATCACCAGTGGGATGCAGCAGATGACATTCACCGATCACTCATGGTTGACCATGTGACTGAGG
TCAGTCAGTGGATGGTGGGAGTAAAAAGATTAATTGCAGAAAAGAAGAGTCTATCTTCAGAGGAGACCAA
AGAAGAGAAATTTACAGTGGAACCTGAGAACCAGACAATACCAGGCTTCCAACAGCCATCATAATGCCTG
TGGCTCCCCAGACTCACTTCACCTGACTTCCTAAGCTTGGATCCGGAGAGCTCCCAACGCGTTGGATGCA
TAGCTTGAGTATTCTATAGTGTCACCTAAATAGCTTGGCGTAATCATGGTCATAGCTGTTTCCTGTGTGA
AATTGTTATCCGCTCACAATTCCACACAACATACGAGCCGGAAGCATAAAGTGTAAAGCCTGGGGTGCCT
AATGAGTGAGCTAACTCACATTAATTGCGTTGCGCTCACTGCCCGCTTTCCAGTCGGGAAACCTGTCGTG
CCAGCTGCATTAATGAATCGGCCAACGCGCGGGGAGAGGCGGTTTGCGTATTGGGCGCTCTTCCGCTTCC
TCGCTCACTGACTCGCTGCGCTCGGTCGTTCGGCTGCGGCGAGCGGTATCAGCTCACTCAAAGGCGGTAA
TACGGTTATCCACAGAATCAGGGGATAACGCAGGAAAGAACATGTGAGCAAAAGGCCAGCAAAAGGCCAG
GAACCGTAAAAAGGCCGCGTTGCTGGCGTTTTTCCATAGGCTCCGCCCCCCTGACGAGCATCACAAAAAT
CGACGCTCAAGTCAGAGGTGGCGAAACCCGACAGGACTATAAAGATACCAGGCGTTTCCCCCTGGAAGCT
CCCTCGTGCGCTCTCCTGTTCCGACCCTGCCGCTTACCGGATACCTGTCCGCCTTTCTCCCTTCGGGAAG
CGTGGCGCTTTCTCATAGCTCACGCTGTAGGTATCTCAGTTCGGTGTAGGTCGTTCGCTCCAAGCTGGGC
TGTGTGCACGAACCCCCCGTTCAGCCCGACCGCTGCGCCTTATCCGGTAACTATCGTCTTGAGTCCAACC
CGGTAAGACACGACTTATCGCCACTGGCAGCAGCCACTGGTAACAGGATTAGCAGAGCGAGGTATGTAGG
CGGTGCTACAGAGTTCTTGAAGTGGTGGCCTAACTACGGCTACACTAGAAGAACAGTATTTGGTATCTGC
GCTCTGCTGAAGCCAGTTACCTTCGGAAAAAGAGTTGGTAGCTCTTGATCCGGCAAACAAACCACCGCTG
GTAGCGGTGGTTTTTTTGTTTGCAAGCAGCAGATTACGCGCAGAAAAAAAGGATCTCAAGAAGATCCTTT
GATCTTTTCTACGGGGTCTGACGCTCAGTGGAACGAAAACTCACGTTAAGGGATTTTGGTCATGAGATTA
TCAAAAAGGATCTTCACCTAGATCCTTTTAAATTAAAAATGAAGTTTTAAATCAATCTAAAGTATATATG
AGTAAACTTGGTCTGACAGTTACCAATGCTTAATCAGTGAGGCACCTATCTCAGCGATCTGTCTATTTCG
TTCATCCATAGTTGCCTGACTCCCCGTCGTGTAGATAACTACGATACGGGAGGGCTTACCATCTGGCCCC
AGTGCTGCAATGATACCGCGAGACCCACGCTCACCGGCTCCAGATTTATCAGCAATAAACCAGCCAGCCG
GAAGGGCCGAGCGCAGAAGTGGTCCTGCAACTTTATCCGCCTCCATCCAGTCTATTAATTGTTGCCGGGA
AGCTAGAGTAAGTAGTTCGCCAGTTAATAGTTTGCGCAACGTTGTTGCCATTGCTACAGGCATCGTGGTG
TCACGCTCGTCGTTTGGTATGGCTTCATTCAGCTCCGGTTCCCAACGATCAAGGCGAGTTACATGATCCC
CCATGTTGTGCAAAAAAGCGGTTAGCTCCTTCGGTCCTCCGATCGTTGTCAGAAGTAAGTTGGCCGCAGT
GTTATCACTCATGGTTATGGCAGCACTGCATAATTCTCTTACTGTCATGCCATCCGTAAGATGCTTTTCT
GTGACTGGTGAGTACTCAACCAAGTCATTCTGAGAATAGTGTATGCGGCGACCGAGTTGCTCTTGCCCGG
CGTCAATACGGGATAATACCGCGCCACATAGCAGAACTTTAAAAGTGCTCATCATTGGAAAACGTTCTTC
GGGGCGAAAACTCTCAAGGATCTTACCGCTGTTGAGATCCAGTTCGATGTAACCCACTCGTGCACCCAAC
TGATCTTCAGCATCTTTTACTTTCACCAGCGTTTCTGGGTGAGCAAAAACAGGAAGGCAAAATGCCGCAA
AAAAGGGAATAAGGGCGACACGGAAATGTTGAATACTCATACTCTTCCTTTTTCAATATTATTGAAGCAT
TTATCAGGGTTATTGTCTC
Features (pLannotate 1.2.2; 13 found; start..end, strand, type, name):
     83..133     +  misc_feature   bom (fragment): basis of mobility region from pBR322
    161..589     -  rep_origin     f1 ori (sequence partly withheld): f1 bacteriophage origin of replication; arrow indicates direction of (+) strand synthesis
    593..750     -  CDS            lacZα (fragment): LacZα fragment of β-galactosidase; lacZ fragment
    753..771     +  promoter       T7 promoter: promoter for bacteriophage T7 RNA polymerase
    818..1420    +  CDS            Sra1 (fragment): SRA1_MOUSE - Experimental evidence at protein level: Swiss-Prot protein existence level 1. Functional RNA which acts as a transcriptional coactivator that selectively enhances steroid receptor-mediated transactivation ligand-independently through a mechanism involving the modulating N- terminal domain (AF-1) of steroid receptors. Also mediates transcriptional coactivation of steroid receptors ligand-dependently through the steroid-binding domain (AF-2). Enhances cellular proliferation and differentiation and promotes apoptosis in vivo. May play a role in tumorigenesis (By similarity). From Mus
   1512..1530    -  promoter       SP6 promoter: promoter for bacteriophage SP6 RNA polymerase
   1572..1588    -  protein_bind   lac operator: The lac repressor binds to the lac operator to inhibit transcription in E. coli. This inhibition can be relieved by adding lactose or isopropyl-β-D-thiogalactopyranoside (IPTG). lac repressor encoded by lacI
   1596..1626    -  promoter       lac promoter: promoter for the E. coli lac operon
   1641..1662    -  protein_bind   CAP binding site: CAP binding activates transcription in the presence of cAMP. E. coli catabolite activator protein
   1675..1767    -  CDS            lacI (fragment): lac repressor; lacI; The lac repressor binds to the lac operator to inhibit transcription in E. coli. This inhibition can be relieved by adding lactose or isopropyl-β-D-thiogalactopyranoside (IPTG).
   1950..2538    -  rep_origin     ori: high-copy-number ColE1/pMB1/pBR322/pUC origin of replication
   2709..3569    -  CDS            AmpR: β-lactamase; bla; confers resistance to ampicillin, carbenicillin, and related antibiotics
   3570..56      -  promoter       AmpR promoter (across the origin): bla
