[The description below was written by a language model from this plasmid's Addgene catalogue record and pLannotate feature annotations shown in this document.]
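Description:
pGEM-7zf(+)_mmSRA1 is a small (about 3.6 kb) in vitro transcription plasmid built on the Promega pGEM-7Zf(+) backbone and carrying a mouse Sra1 (steroid receptor RNA activator 1) insert of roughly 650 bp. It is maintained in E. coli as a high-copy plasmid through a ColE1/pUC-type origin and is selected with ampicillin via the β-lactamase gene and its native promoter. An f1 bacteriophage origin is also present, which in principle allows rescue of single-stranded DNA with helper phage. The backbone's remaining elements are the usual remnants of the lacZα blue/white screening region: lac promoter, lac operator, CAP binding site, and fragments of lacZα and lacI, with the lacZα reading frame interrupted by the cloned insert. A short bom fragment is also annotated.

The Sra1 sequence was cloned between the EcoRI and HindIII sites of the polylinker, both of which remain intact. It sits in the forward orientation directly downstream of the T7 promoter, with an SP6 promoter facing inward from the opposite side. T7 RNA polymerase therefore produces the sense-strand Sra1 transcript, while SP6 polymerase would read the insert in the antisense direction. The automated annotation marks the insert as a fragment matching the mouse SRA1 protein entry, whose description notes that Sra1 also acts as a functional RNA coactivator of steroid receptors. The plasmid has no eukaryotic promoter or selection marker. Its stated purpose is in vitro transcription of murine Sra1 RNA, and the record does not describe specific downstream assays.
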