Addgene plasmid #232032: pGEM-7zf(+)_mmSRA1
Purpose: in vitro transcription of murine Sra1
Depositing lab: Primo Schaer. Depositing organization: University of Basel. Publication: The TDG protein environment connects active DNA demethylation with chromatin and RNA biology. Richina F, Noreen F, Bauer C, Weber A, Kunz C, Buczak K, Schwarz SD, Wu F, Schurmann D, Schar P. Cell Mol Life Sci. 2025 Nov 25. doi: 10.1007/s00018-025-05943-y. PubMed 41291101.
Backbone
  Vector backbone: pGEM-7Zf(+)
  Backbone manufacturer: Promega
  Backbone size w/o insert (bp): 2997
  Total vector size (bp): 3618
  Vector type: in vitro transcription
Growth in bacteria
  Bacterial resistance: Ampicillin, 100 μg/mL
  Growth temperature: 37°C
  Growth strain: DH5alpha
  Copy number: High Copy
Gene/Insert
  Gene/Insert name: Sra1
  Species: M. musculus (mouse)
  Insert size (bp): 649
  Entrez Gene: Sra1 (a.k.a. Sra, Srap, Straa1, Strra1)
  Promoter: T7
  Cloning method: Restriction Enzyme; 5′ cloning site EcoRI (not destroyed); 3′ cloning site HindIII (not destroyed)
  Sequencing primers: 5′ T7; 3′ SP6
Terms and licenses: Academic/Nonprofit Terms; Industry Terms: Not Available to Industry
How to cite: pGEM-7zf(+)_mmSRA1 was a gift from Primo Schaer (Addgene plasmid # 232032 ; http://n2t.net/addgene:232032 ; RRID:Addgene_232032)
